>Addgene plasmid #214739 | pSV013 | addgene full sequence | sequence record 427292 | Addgene NGS Result
CTGACAGCTAGCTCAGTCCTAGGTATAATGCTAGCTCGACCGCTATTTTAGCCCATATCAGAGGTAACAC
CTAATGAAACAGTATTTAGAACTGATGCAAAAAGTGCTCGACGAAGGCACACAGAAAAACGACCGTACCG
GAACCGGAACGCTTTCCATTTTTGGTCATCAGATGCGTTTTAACCTGCAAGATGGATTCCCGCTGGTGAC
AACTAAACGTTGCCACCTGCGTTCCATCATCCATGAACTGCTGTGGTTTCTGCAGGGCGACACTAACATT
GCTTATCTACACGAAAACAATGTCACCATCTGGGACGAATGGGCCGATGAAAACGGCGACCTCGGGCCAG
TGTATGGTAAACAGTGGCGCGCCTGGCCAACGCCAGATGGTCGTCATATTGACCAGATCACTACGGTACT
GAACCAGCTGAAAAACGACCCGGATTCGCGCCGCATTATTGTTTCAGCGTGGAACGTAGGCGAACTGGAT
AAAATGGCGCTGGCACCGTGCCATGCATTCTTCCAGTTCTATGTGGCAGACGGCAAACTCTCTTGCCAGC
TTTATCAGCGCTCCTGTGACGTCTTCCTCGGCCTGCCGTTCAACATTGCCAGCTACGCGTTATTGGTGCA
TATGATGGCGCAGCAGTGCGATCTGGAAGTGGGTGATTTTGTCTGGACCGGTGGCGACACGCATCTGTAC
AGCAACCATATGGATCAAACTCATCTGCAATTAAGCCGCGAACCGCGTCCGCTGCCGAAGTTGATTATCA
AACGTAAACCCGAATCCATCTTCGACTACCGTTTCGAAGACTTTGAGATTGAAGGCTACGATCCGCATCC
GGGCATTAAAGCGCCGGTGGCTATCTAAGGTTCAAATTACGGTAGTGATACCCCAGAGGATTAG
[216 nt withheld, positions 905-1120]
TGAAGCCTCAAAGTAATCAAGCCCTGGTAACTGCCAGGGCTTTTTTATTTCATCTTTGAATCAACATATT
AAAATTCATCGAATGGCATCCTTGCTAACAGTGCTTGTATTCTCACCAATAAAAAACGCCCGGCGGCAAC
CGAGCGTTCTGAACAAATCCAGATGGAGTTCTGAGGTCATTACTGGATCTATCAACAGGAGTCCAAGCGA
GCTCTCGAACCCCAGAGTCCCAGCCAGGACAGAAATGCCTCGACTTCGCTGCTACCCAAGGTTGCCGGGT
GACGCACACCGTGGAAACGGATGAAGGCACGAACCCAGTGGACATAAGCCTGTTCGGTTCGTAAGCTGTA
ATGCAAGTAGCGTATGCGCTCACGCAACTGGTCCAGAACCTTGACCGAACGCAGCGGTGGTAACGGCGCA
GTGGCGGTTTTCATGGCTTGTTATGACTGTTTTTTTGGGGTACAGTCTATGCCTCGGGCATCCAAGCAGC
AAGCGCGTTACGCCGTGGGTCGATGTTTGATGTTATGGAGCAGCAACGATGTTACGCAGCAGGGCAGTCG
CCCTAAAACAAAGTTAAACATTATGAGGGAAGCGGTGATCGCCGAAGTATCGACTCAACTATCAGAGGTA
GTTGGCGTCATCGAGCGCCATCTCGAACCGACGTTGCTGGCCGTACATTTGTACGGCTCCGCAGTGGATG
GCGGCCTGAAGCCACACAGTGATATTGATTTGCTGGTTACGGTGACCGTAAGGCTTGATGAAACAACGCG
GCGAGCTTTGATCAACGACCTTTTGGAAACTTCGGCTTCCCCTGGAGAGAGCGAGATTCTCCGCGCTGTA
GAAGTCACCATTGTTGTGCACGACGACATCATTCCGTGGCGTTATCCAGCTAAGCGCGAACTGCAATTTG
GAGAATGGCAGCGCAATGACATTCTTGCAGGTATCTTCGAGCCAGCCACGATCGACATTGATCTGGCTAT
CTTGCTGACAAAAGCAAGAGAACATAGCGTTGCCTTGGTAGGTCCAGCGGCGGAGGAACTCTTTGATCCG
GTTCCTGAACAGGATCTATTTGAGGCGCTAAATGAAACCTTAACGCTATGGAACTCGCCGCCCGACTGGG
CTGGCGATGAGCGAAATGTAGTGCTTACGTTGTCCCGCATTTGGTACAGCGCAGTAACCGGCAAAATCGC
GCCGAAGGATGTCGCTGCCGACTGGGCAATGGAGCGCCTGCCGGTCCAGTATCAGCCCGTCATACTTGAA
GCTAGACAGGCTTATCTTGGACAAGAAGAAGATCGCTTGGCCTCGCGCGCAGATCAGTTGGAAGAATTTG
TCCACTACGTGAAAGGCGAGATCACCAAGGTAGTCGGCAAATAAGATCCAAACTCGAGTAAGGATCTCCA
GGCATCAAATAAAACGAAAGGCTCAGTCGAAAGACTGGGCCTTTCGTTTTATCTGTTGTTTGTCGGTGAA
CGCTCTCTACTAGAGTCACACTGGCTCACCTTCGGGTGGGCCTTTCTGCGTTTATACCTAGGGATATATT
CCGCTTCCTCGCTCACTGACTCGCTACGCTCGGTCGTTCGACTGCGGCGAGCGAAAATGGCTTACGAACG
GGGCGGAGATTTCCTGGAAGATGCCAGGAAGATACTTAACAGGGAAGTGAGAGGGCCGCGGCAAAGCCGT
TTTTCCATAGGCTCCGCCCCCCTGACAAGCATCACGAAATCTGACGCTCAAATCAGTGGTGGCGAAACCC
GACAGGACTATAAAGATACCAGGCGTTTCCCCCTGGCGGCTCCCTCGTGCGCTCTCCTGTTCCTGCCTTT
CGGTTTACCGGTGTCATTCCGCTGTTATGGCCGCGTTTGTCTCATTCCACGCCTGACACTCAGTTCCGGG
TAGGCAGTTCGCTCCAAGCTGGACTGTATGCACGAACCCCCCGTTCAGTCCGACCGCTGCGCCTTATCCG
GTAACTATCGTCTTGAGTCCAACCCGGAAAGACATGCAAAAGCACCACTGGCAGCAGCCACTGGTAATTG
ATTTAGAGGAGTTAGTCTTGAAGTCATGCGCCGGTTAAGGCTAAACTGAAAGGACAAGTTTTGGTGACTG
CGCTCCTCCAAGCCAGTTACCTCGGTTCAAAGAGTTGGTAGCTCAGAGAACCTTCGAAAAACCGCCCTGC
AAGGCGGTTTTTTCGTTTTCAGAGCAAGAGATTACGCGCAGACCAAAACGATCTCAAGAAGATCATCTTA
TTAATCAGATAAAATATTTCTAGATTTCAGTGCAATTTATCTCTTCAAATGTAGCAGAGGCTAGTGTAGA
TCGCTACTAGAGCGCACTGACC
Features (pLannotate 1.2.2; 11 found; start..end, strand, type, name):
      2..35      +  promoter       J23119 promoter: bacterial promoter (Registry of Standard Biological Parts BBa J23119)
     74..865     +  CDS            thyA: TYSY_ECO57 - Experimental evidence at protein level: Swiss-Prot protein existence level 1. Catalyzes the reductive methylation of 2'-deoxyuridine-5'- monophosphate (dUMP) to 2'-deoxythymidine-5'-monophosphate (dTMP) while utilizing 5,10-methylenetetrahydrofolate (mTHF) as the methyl donor and reductant in the reaction, yielding dihydrofolate (DHF) as a by- product. This enzymatic reaction provides an intracellular de novo source of dTMP, an essential precursor for DNA biosynthesis. From Escherichia coli O157:H7.
    905..1120    +  CDS            infA (sequence withheld): IF1_ECOLI - Experimental evidence at protein level: Swiss-Prot protein existence level 1. One of the essential components for the initiation of protein synthesis. Binds in the vicinity of the A-site. Stabilizes the binding of IF-2 and IF-3 on the 30S subunit to which N-formylmethionyl- tRNA(fMet) subsequently binds. Helps modulate mRNA selection, yielding the 30S pre-initiation complex (PIC). Upon addition of the 50S ribosomal subunit, IF-1, IF-2 and IF-3 are released leaving the mature 70S translation initiation complex. From Escherichia coli (strain K12).
   1229..1323    -  terminator     lambda t0 terminator: transcription terminator from phage lambda
   1441..1464    +  promoter       Pc promoter (fragment): intI1 (promoter lies within the coding sequence); class 1 integron promoter
   1640..1696    +  CDS            GmR (fragment): gentamycin acetyltransferase; aacC1; confers resistance to gentamycin
   1703..2494    +  CDS            SmR: aminoglycoside adenylyltransferase (Murphy, 1985); aadA; confers resistance to spectinomycin and streptomycin
   2526..2597    +  terminator     rrnB T1 terminator: transcription terminator T1 from the E. coli rrnB gene
   2613..2640    +  terminator     T7Te terminator: phage T7 early transcription terminator
   2659..2713    -  rep_origin     RSF ori (fragment): Plasmids containing the RSF 1030 origin of replication can be propagated in E. coli cells that contain additional plasmids with compatible origins.
   2802..3347    -  rep_origin     p15A ori: Plasmids containing the medium-copy-number p15A origin of replication can be propagated in E. coli cells that contain a second plasmid with the ColE1 origin.
