[The description below was written by a language model from this plasmid's Addgene catalogue record and pLannotate feature annotations shown in this document.]
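Description:
pSV013 is a small (about 3.5 kb) bacterial expression plasmid for Escherichia coli built on the medium-copy p15A origin of replication, which is compatible with ColE1-type plasmids. It carries an aadA (SmR) aminoglycoside adenylyltransferase gene conferring spectinomycin/streptomycin resistance. This gene sits downstream of a fragment of the class 1 integron Pc promoter and a short remnant of a gentamicin acetyltransferase gene, and is followed by the rrnB T1 and T7Te terminators. A short RSF-origin fragment is also annotated next to p15A, but it appears to be a partial match rather than a functional second origin.

The payload is a synthetic two-gene operon assembled by Gibson cloning, in which a constitutive Anderson-series promoter drives thyA and infA, each preceded by its own designed ribosome binding site. A lambda t0 terminator is annotated downstream of the operon, on the opposite strand. The catalogue names the promoter as BBa_J23108, whereas the automated annotation labels it J23119. These promoters belong to the same closely related family, so the catalogue designation is probably the intended one. thyA encodes thymidylate synthase, which supplies dTMP for DNA synthesis, and infA encodes translation initiation factor IF-1, an essential component of the 30S pre-initiation complex.

Supplying these two genes on a plasmid allows it to be maintained by complementation in suitably deficient hosts, which fits the depositors' work on antibiotic-resistance-gene-free plasmids. According to the record, pSV013 is the version of the medium-copy thyA-infA plasmid that retains a spectinomycin marker, and it is intended for validation.
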