Addgene plasmid #214739: pSV013
Purpose: Medium copy thyA-infA plasmid containing spectinomycin as antibiotic resistance gene (ARG) for validation
Depositing lab: Tae Seok Moon. Depositing organization: Washington University in Saint Louis. Publication: Engineering E. coli strains using antibiotic-resistance-gene-free plasmids. Amrofell MB, Rengarajan S, Vo ST, Ramirez Tovar ES, LoBello L, Dantas G, Moon TS. Cell Rep Methods. 2023 Dec 18;3(12):100669. doi: 10.1016/j.crmeth.2023.100669. Epub 2023 Dec 11. PubMed 38086386.
Backbone
  Vector backbone: p15A
  Vector type: Bacterial Expression
Growth in bacteria
  Bacterial resistance: Spectinomycin, 50 μg/mL
  Growth temperature: 37°C
  Growth strain: DH5alpha
  Copy number: Unknown
Gene/Insert
  Gene/Insert name: BBa_J23108-RBS(7504)-thyA-RBS(4427)-infA
  Species: other
  Cloning method: Gibson Cloning
Terms and licenses: Academic/Nonprofit Terms; Industry Terms: Not Available to Industry
How to cite: pSV013 was a gift from Tae Seok Moon (Addgene plasmid # 214739 ; http://n2t.net/addgene:214739 ; RRID:Addgene_214739)
